Addgene plasmid #235970: pME_Cp_0_7-8_004_Amp/ColEI_sfGFP
Purpose: Ampicillin/ColEI backbone with sfGFP placeholder for lvl1 assembly
Depositing lab: Tobias Erb. Depositing organization: Max Planck Institute for Terrestrial Microbiology. Publication: A modular high-throughput approach for advancing synthetic biology in the chloroplast of Chlamydomonas. Inckemann RM, Chotel T, Burgis M, Brinkmann CK, Andreas L, Baumann J, Sharma P, Klose M, Barrett J, Ries F, Paczia N, Glatter T, Mackinder LCM, Willmund F, Erb TJ. Nat Plants. 2025 Nov;11(11):2332-2349. doi: 10.1038/s41477-025-02126-2. Epub 2025 Nov 3. PubMed 41184475.
Backbone
  Vector backbone: pYTK083
  Backbone size w/o insert (bp): 1867
  Vector type: Synthetic Biology
Growth in bacteria
  Bacterial resistance: Ampicillin, 100 μg/mL
  Growth temperature: 37°C
  Growth strain: DH5alpha
  Copy number: High Copy
Gene/Insert
  Gene/Insert name: Amp/ColEI
  Species: Aequoria victoria
  Insert size (bp): 1037
  Cloning method: Restriction Enzyme; 5′ cloning site BsaI (destroyed during cloning); 3′ cloning site BsaI (destroyed during cloning)
  Sequencing primers: 5′ ACATGTTCTTTCCTGCGTTATC; 3′ GGTAACTGTCAGACCAAGTTTAC
Terms and licenses: Academic/Nonprofit Terms; Industry Terms: Not Available to Industry
Depositor comments: Please visit https://doi.org/10.1101/2024.05.08.593163 for bioRxiv preprint.
How to cite: pME_Cp_0_7-8_004_Amp/ColEI_sfGFP was a gift from Tobias Erb (Addgene plasmid # 235970 ; http://n2t.net/addgene:235970 ; RRID:Addgene_235970)
