[The description below was written by a language model from this plasmid's Addgene catalogue record and pLannotate feature annotations shown in this document.]
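Description:
pME_Cp_0_7-8_004_Amp/ColEI_sfGFP is a small (about 2.9 kb) synthetic-biology part plasmid derived from the pYTK083 backbone. It belongs to a modular cloning toolkit developed for engineering the chloroplast of Chlamydomonas. Its role is to act as the ampicillin/ColE1 backbone into which level 1 assemblies are built. It is maintained in E. coli at high copy number through a ColE1/pMB1-type origin of replication. Selection is with ampicillin, through a β-lactamase gene (AmpR) driven by its native bla promoter. These two elements form the functional "Amp/ColEI" module named in the record, and the name suggests they occupy positions 7–8 of the toolkit's part numbering scheme.

The remaining portion, roughly 1 kb, is a superfolder GFP placeholder. It consists of the sfGFP coding sequence followed by the rrnB T1 and T7Te transcription terminators. The feature table does not annotate a promoter upstream of sfGFP, so the element driving its expression is not stated. In Golden Gate–style systems, a dropout cassette like this is excised by a type IIS enzyme and replaced by the incoming parts. Colonies carrying correct assemblies lose fluorescence and can be told apart visually from those with uncut or religated backbone. The record notes that the BsaI sites used to build this plasmid were destroyed during cloning. It does not specify which enzyme sites flank the placeholder for the subsequent level 1 reaction. No chloroplast-specific elements, such as homology arms or algal markers, are annotated, consistent with the plasmid serving only as a bacterial propagation backbone.
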