Features (pLannotate 1.2.2; 6 found; start..end, strand, type, name):
    181..894     +  CDS            superfolder GFP: GFP variant that folds robustly even when fused to poorly folded proteins (Pédelacq et al., 2006)
    906..977     +  terminator     rrnB T1 terminator: transcription terminator T1 from the E. coli rrnB gene
    993..1020    +  terminator     T7Te terminator: phage T7 early transcription terminator
   1141..2001    -  CDS            AmpR: β-lactamase; bla; confers resistance to ampicillin, carbenicillin, and related antibiotics
   2002..2106    -  promoter       AmpR promoter: bla
   2209..2797    +  rep_origin     ori: high-copy-number ColE1/pMB1/pBR322/pUC origin of replication
>Addgene plasmid #235970 | pME_Cp_0_7-8_004_Amp/ColEI_sfGFP | addgene full sequence | sequence record 469960 | Addgene NGS Result
AACATGAGACCAGAGAAAGTGAAACGTGATTTCATGCGTCATTTTGAACATTTTGTAAATCTTATTTAAT
AATGTGTGCGGCAATTCACATTTAATTTATGAATGTTTTCTTAACATCGCGGCAACTCAAGAAACGGCAG
GTTCGGATCTTAGCTACTAGAGAAAGAGGAGAAATACTAGATGCGTAAAGGCGAAGAGCTGTTCACTGGT
GTCGTCCCTATTCTGGTGGAACTGGATGGTGATGTCAACGGTCATAAGTTTTCCGTGCGTGGCGAGGGTG
AAGGTGACGCAACTAATGGTAAACTGACGCTGAAGTTCATCTGTACTACTGGTAAACTGCCGGTTCCTTG
GCCGACTCTGGTAACGACGCTGACTTATGGTGTTCAGTGCTTTGCTCGTTATCCGGACCATATGAAGCAG
CATGACTTCTTCAAGTCCGCCATGCCGGAAGGCTATGTGCAGGAACGCACGATTTCCTTTAAGGATGACG
GCACGTACAAAACGCGTGCGGAAGTGAAATTTGAAGGCGATACCCTGGTAAACCGCATTGAGCTGAAAGG
CATTGACTTTAAAGAGGACGGCAATATCCTGGGCCATAAGCTGGAATACAATTTTAACAGCCACAATGTT
TACATCACCGCCGATAAACAAAAAAATGGCATTAAAGCGAATTTTAAAATTCGCCACAACGTGGAGGATG
GCAGCGTGCAGCTGGCTGATCACTACCAGCAAAACACTCCAATCGGTGATGGTCCTGTTCTGCTGCCAGA
CAATCACTATCTGAGCACGCAAAGCGTTCTGTCTAAAGATCCGAACGAGAAACGCGATCATATGGTTCTG
CTGGAGTTCGTAACCGCAGCGGGCATCACGCATGGTATGGATGAACTGTACAAATGACCAGGCATCAAAT
AAAACGAAAGGCTCAGTCGAAAGACTGGGCCTTTCGTTTTATCTGTTGTTTGTCGGTGAACGCTCTCTAC
TAGAGTCACACTGGCTCACCTTCGGGTGGGCCTTTCTGCGTTTATAGGTCTCAAGACTGCGGCCGCGATT
ATCAAAAAGGATCTTCACCTAGATCCTTTTAAATTAAAAATGAAGTTTTAAATCAATCTAAAGTATATAT
GAGTAAACTTGGTCTGACAGTTACCAATGCTTAATCAGTGAGGCACCTATCTCAGCGATCTGTCTATTTC
GTTCATCCATAGTTGCCTGACTCCCCGTCGTGTAGATAACTACGATACGGGAGGGCTTACCATCTGGCCC
CAGTGCTGCAATGATACCGCGGGACCCACGCTCACCGGCTCCAGATTTATCAGCAATAAACCAGCCAGCC
GGAAGGGCCGAGCGCAGAAGTGGTCCTGCAACTTTATCCGCCTCCATCCAGTCTATTAATTGTTGCCGGG
AAGCTAGAGTAAGTAGTTCGCCAGTTAATAGTTTGCGCAACGTTGTTGCCATTGCTACAGGCATCGTGGT
GTCACGCTCGTCGTTTGGTATGGCTTCATTCAGCTCCGGTTCCCAACGATCAAGGCGAGTTACATGATCC
CCCATGTTGTGCAAAAAAGCGGTTAGCTCCTTCGGTCCTCCGATCGTTGTCAGAAGTAAGTTGGCCGCAG
TGTTATCACTCATGGTTATGGCAGCACTGCATAATTCTCTTACTGTCATGCCATCCGTAAGATGCTTTTC
TGTGACTGGTGAGTACTCAACCAAGTCATTCTGAGAATAGTGTATGCGGCGACCGAGTTGCTCTTGCCCG
GCGTCAATACGGGATAATACCGCGCCACATAGCAGAACTTTAAAAGTGCTCATCATTGGAAAACGTTCTT
CGGGGCGAAAACTCTCAAGGATCTTACCGCTGTTGAGATCCAGTTCGATGTAACCCACTCGTGCACCCAA
CTGATCTTCAGCATCTTTTACTTTCACCAGCGTTTCTGGGTGAGCAAAAACAGGAAGGCAAAATGCCGCA
AAAAAGGGAATAAGGGCGACACGGAAATGTTGAATACTCATACTCTTCCTTTTTCAATATTATTGAAGCA
TTTATCAGGGTTATTGTCTCATGAGCGGATACATATTTGAATGTATTTAGAAAAATAAACAAATAGGGGT
TCCGCGCACATTTCCCCGAAAAGTGCCACCTGTCATGACCAAAATCCCTTAACGTGAGTTTTCGTTCCAC
TGAGCGTCAGACCCCGTAGAAAAGATCAAAGGATCTTCTTGAGATCCTTTTTTTCTGCGCGTAATCTGCT
GCTTGCAAACAAAAAAACCACCGCTACCAGCGGTGGTTTGTTTGCCGGATCAAGAGCTACCAACTCTTTT
TCCGAAGGTAACTGGCTTCAGCAGAGCGCAGATACCAAATACTGTTCTTCTAGTGTAGCCGTAGTTAGGC
CACCACTTCAAGAACTCTGTAGCACCGCCTACATACCTCGCTCTGCTAATCCTGTTACCAGTGGCTGCTG
CCAGTGGCGATAAGTCGTGTCTTACCGGGTTGGACTCAAGACGATAGTTACCGGATAAGGCGCAGCGGTC
GGGCTGAACGGGGGGTTCGTGCACACAGCCCAGCTTGGAGCGAACGACCTACACCGAACTGAGATACCTA
CAGCGTGAGCTATGAGAAAGCGCCACGCTTCCCGAAGGGAGAAAGGCGGACAGGTATCCGGTAAGCGGCA
GGGTCGGAACAGGAGAGCGCACGAGGGAGCTTCCAGGGGGAAACGCCTGGTATCTTTATAGTCCTGTCGG
GTTTCGCCACCTCTGACTTGAGCGTCGATTTTTGTGATGCTCGTCAGGGGGGCGGAGCCTATGGAAAAAC
GCCAGCAACGCGGCCTTTTTACGGTTCCTGGCCTTTTGCTGGCCTTTTGCTCACATGTTCTTTCCTGCGT
TATCCCCTGATTCTGTGGATAACCGTGCGGCCGC
